>Addgene plasmid #60825 | pET15b-ITPA_P32T | depositor partial sequence | sequence record 97882 | IPTA fragment
ATGGCGGCCTCATTGGTGGGGAAGAAGATCGTGTTTGTAACGGGGAACGCCAAGAAGCTGGAGGAGGTCG
TTCAGATTCTAGGAGATAAGTTTACCTGCACTTTGGTGGCACAGAAAATTGACCTGCCGGAGTACCAGGG
GGAGCCGGATGAGATTTCCATACAGAAATGTCAGGAGGCAGTTCGCCAGGTACAGGGGCCCGTGCTGGTT
GAGGACACTTGTCTGTGCTTCAATGCCCTTGGAGGGCTCCCCGGCCCCTACATAAAGTGGTTTCTGGAGA
AGTTAAAGCCTGAAGGTCTCCACCAGCTCCTGGCCGGGTTCGAGGACAAGTCAGCCTATGCGCTCTGCAC
GTTTGCACTCAGCACCGGGGACCCAAGCCAGCCCGTGCGCCTGTTCAGGGGCCGGACCTCGGGCCGGATC
GTGGCACCCAGAGGCTGCCAGGACTTTGGCTGGGACCCCTGCTTTCAGCCTGATGGATATGAGCAGACGT
ACGCAGAGATGCCTAAGGCGGAGAAGAACGCTGTCTCCCATCGCTTCCGGGCCCTGCTGGAGCTGCAGGA
GTACTTTGGCAGTTTGGCAGCTTGA
