>Addgene plasmid #60825 | pET15b-ITPA_P32T | addgene partial sequence | sequence record 100239 | T7 5'-TAATACGACTCACTATAGGG-3'
TTCCCTCTAGAAATAATTTTGTTTAACTTTAAGAAGGAGATATACCATGGGCAGCAGCCATCATCATCAT
CATCACAGCAGCGGCCTGGTGCCGCGCGGCAGCCATATGGCGGCCTCATTGGTGGGGAAGAAGATCGTGT
TTGTAACGGGGAACGCCAAGAAGCTGGAGGAGGTCGTTCAGATTCTAGGAGATAAGTTTACCTGCACTTT
GGTGGCACAGAAAATTGACCTGCCGGAGTACCAGGGGGAGCCGGATGAGATTTCCATACAGAAATGTCAG
GAGGCAGTTCGCCAGGTACAGGGGCCCGTGCTGGTTGAGGACACTTGTCTGTGCTTCAATGCCCTTGGAG
GGCTCCCCGGCCCCTACATAAAGTGGTTTCTGGAGAAGTTAAAGCCTGAAGGTCTCCACCAGCTCCTGGC
CGGGTTCGAGGACAAGTCAGCCTATGCGCTCTGCACGTTTGCACTCAGCACCGGGGACCCAAGCCAGCCC
GTGCGCCTGTTCAGGGGCCGGACCTCGGGCCGGATCGTGGCACCCAGAGGCTGCCAGGACTTTGGCTGGG
ACCCCTGCTTTCAGCCTGATGGATATGAGCAGACGTACGCAGAGATGCCTAAGGCGGAGAAGAACGCTGT
CTCCCATCGCTTCCGGGCCCTGCTGGAGCTGCAGGAGTACTTTGGCAGTTTGGCAGCTTGACTTCTGCAG
CTGGAGGAGCATATGCTCGAGGATCCGGCTGCTAACAAAGCCCGAAAGGAAGCTGAGTTGGCTGCTGCCA
CCGCTGAGCAATAACTAGCATAACCCCCTTGGGGCCTCTAAACGGGTCTTGAGGGGTTTTTGCTGAAAGG
AGGAACTATATCCGGATATCCCGCAAGAGGCCCCGGCAGTACCGGCATAACCAAGCCTATGCCTACAGCA
T
