>Addgene plasmid #60825 | pET15b-ITPA_P32T | addgene partial sequence | sequence record 100241 | T7term 5'-GCTAGTTATTGCTCAGCGG-3'
TTGTTAGCAGCCGGATCCTCGAGCATATGCTCCTCCAGCTGCAGAAGTCAAGCTGCCAAACTGCCAAAGT
ACTCCTGCAGCTCCAGCAGGGCCCGGAAGCGATGGGAGACAGCGTTCTTCTCCGCCTTAGGCATCTCTGC
GTACGTCTGCTCATATCCATCAGGCTGAAAGCAGGGGTCCCAGCCAAAGTCCTGGCAGCCTCTGGGTGCC
ACGATCCGGCCCGAGGTCCGGCCCCTGAACAGGCGCACGGGCTGGCTTGGGTCCCCGGTGCTGAGTGCAA
ACGTGCAGAGCGCATAGGCTGACTTGTCCTCGAACCCGGCCAGGAGCTGGTGGAGACCTTCAGGCTTTAA
CTTCTCCAGAAACCACTTTATGTAGGGGCCGGGGAGCCCTCCAAGGGCATTGAAGCACAGACAAGTGTCC
TCAACCAGCACGGGCCCCTGTACCTGGCGAACTGCCTCCTGACATTTCTGTATGGAAATCTCATCCGGCT
CCCCCTGGTACTCCGGCAGGTCAATTTTCTGTGCCACCAAAGTGCAGGTAAACTTATCTCCTAGAATCTG
AACGACCTCCTCCAGCTTCTTGGCGTTCCCCGTTACAAACACGATCTTCTTCCCCACCAATGAGGCCGCC
ATATGGCTGCCGCGCGGCACCAGGCCGCTGCTGTGATGATGATGATGATGGCTGCTGCCCATGGTATATC
TCCTTCTTAAAGTTAAACAAAATTATTTCTAGAGGGGAATTGTTATCCGCTCACAATTCCCCTATAGTGA
GTCGTATTAATTTTCGCGGGAATCGAGATCTCGATCCTCTACGCCGGACGCATCGTGGCCGGCA
