[The description below was written by a language model from this plasmid's Addgene catalogue record.]
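Description:
pET15b-ITPA_P32T is a bacterial expression plasmid built on the pET-15b backbone for producing and purifying the P32T variant of human inosine triphosphate pyrophosphohydrolase (ITPA) in E. coli. It is selected with ampicillin and is listed as low copy, which fits the pBR322-type origin generally found in pET vectors, although no feature table is supplied to confirm individual backbone elements. The field for backbone manufacturer contains the enzyme name rather than a supplier, which appears to be a data-entry error.

The human ITPA coding sequence carrying the proline-to-threonine substitution at residue 32 is placed under the T7 promoter, so expression depends on a host that supplies T7 RNA polymerase, typically a DE3 lysogen; ordinary cloning strains serve only for propagation. The backbone contributes an N-terminal His tag, allowing the recombinant protein to be recovered by immobilised metal affinity chromatography. The insert was introduced by restriction cloning using NdeI and XhoI, both of which remain intact. The record lists XhoI as the 5′ site and NdeI as the 3′ site, the reverse of the usual pET-15b orientation, so these entries may be swapped.

ITPA hydrolyses non-canonical purine nucleotides such as ITP, removing them from the nucleotide pool. According to the associated publication title, the P32T variant is linked to drug sensitivity in humans, and the stated purpose is purification of human ITPA from bacteria. The construct therefore suits preparation of the mutant enzyme for biochemical, biophysical or structural comparison with the wild-type protein.
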