Addgene plasmid #60825: pET15b-ITPA_P32T
Purpose: to purify human ITPA from bacteria
Depositing lab: Youri Pavlov. Depositing organization: University of Nebraska Medical Center. Publication: Functional study of the P32T ITPA variant associated with drug sensitivity in humans. Stepchenkova EI, Tarakhovskaya ER, Spitler K, Frahm C, Menezes MR, Simone PD, Kolar C, Marky LA, Borgstahl GE, Pavlov YI. J Mol Biol. 2009 Sep 25;392(3):602-13. doi: 10.1016/j.jmb.2009.07.051. Epub 2009 Jul 23. PubMed 19631656.
Backbone
  Vector backbone: pET-15b
  Backbone manufacturer: inosine triphosphate pyrophosphohydrolase
  Vector type: Bacterial Expression
Growth in bacteria
  Bacterial resistance: Ampicillin, 100 μg/mL
  Growth temperature: 37°C
  Growth strain: DH5alpha
  Copy number: Low Copy
Gene/Insert
  Gene/Insert name: ITPA (alt name: inosine triphosphate pyrophosphohydrolase)
  Species: H. sapiens (human)
  Mutation: P32T
  Entrez Gene: ITPA (a.k.a. C20orf37, DEE35, HLC14-06-P, ITPase, My049, NTPase, dJ794I6.3)
  Promoter: T7
  Tag / fusion protein: His (N terminal on backbone)
  Cloning method: Restriction Enzyme; 5′ cloning site XhoI (not destroyed); 3′ cloning site NdeI (not destroyed)
  Sequencing primers: 5′ T7
Terms and licenses: Academic/Nonprofit Terms; Industry Terms: Not Available to Industry
How to cite: pET15b-ITPA_P32T was a gift from Youri Pavlov (Addgene plasmid # 60825 ; http://n2t.net/addgene:60825 ; RRID:Addgene_60825)
